Addgene plasmid #201193: SpyCatcher-P-Domain
Purpose: Expresses furin P-domain genetically fused to SpyCatcher001 in bacteria
Depositing lab: Vesa Hytönen. Depositing organization: Tampere University, BioMediTech. Publication: Experimental VLP vaccine displaying a furin antigen elicits production of autoantibodies and is well tolerated in mice. Lampinen V, Ojanen MJT, Caro FM, Grohn S, Hankaniemi MM, Pesu M, Hytonen VP. Nanoscale Adv. 2024 Oct 9;6(24):6239-52. doi: 10.1039/d4na00483c. PubMed 39430302.
Backbone
  Vector backbone: pET-11b
  Backbone size w/o insert (bp): 5592
  Total vector size (bp): 6318
  Vector type: Bacterial Expression
Growth in bacteria
  Bacterial resistance: Ampicillin, 100 μg/mL
  Growth temperature: 37°C
  Growth strain: DH5alpha
  Copy number: High Copy
Gene/Insert
  Gene/Insert name: SpyCatcher-P-Domain
  Species: H. sapiens (human), Synthetic
  Insert size (bp): 724
  GenBank ID: X17094.1
  Promoter: T7
  Tag / fusion protein: SpyCatcher001 (N terminal on insert); HisTag (N terminal on insert)
  Entrez Gene: FURIN (a.k.a. FUR, PACE, PCSK3, SPC1)
  Cloning method: Restriction Enzyme; 5′ cloning site XbaI (not destroyed); 3′ cloning site BlpI (not destroyed)
  Sequencing primers: 5′ GGAATTGTTATCCGCTCAC; 3′ TCCTCCTTTCAGCAAAAAACCCC
Resource information
  A portion of this plasmid was derived from a plasmid made by: The gene was syntesized and cloned by Genscript.
Terms and licenses: Academic/Nonprofit Terms; Industry Terms: Not Available to Industry
Depositor comments: Please note insert is codon optimized for insect cell expression. Original publication: Zakeri B, Fierer JO, Celik E, Chittock EC, Schwarz-Linek U, Moy VT, Howarth M. Peptide tag forming a rapid covalent bond to a protein, through engineering a bacterial adhesin. Proc Natl Acad Sci U S A. 2012 Mar 20;109(12):E690-7. doi: 10.1073/pnas.1115485109. Epub 2012 Feb 24. PMID: 22366317; PMCID: PMC3311370.
How to cite: SpyCatcher-P-Domain was a gift from Vesa Hytönen (Addgene plasmid # 201193 ; http://n2t.net/addgene:201193 ; RRID:Addgene_201193)
