[The description below was written by a language model from this plasmid's Addgene catalogue record and pLannotate feature annotations shown in this document.]
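Description:
SpyCatcher-P-Domain is a bacterial expression plasmid built on the pET-11b backbone, about 6.3 kb in total, for producing the P-domain of the proprotein convertase furin as a fusion to SpyCatcher001 in E. coli. It replicates from a pBR322/ColE1-type origin accompanied by the rop gene and the bom mobility region. The catalogue lists it as high copy, although rop normally restrains copy number. Selection is by ampicillin through the β-lactamase gene and its own promoter. The several tetracycline-resistance fragments in the annotation are non-functional remnants of the pBR322-derived backbone, interrupted by the expression cassette and the lacI region.

The roughly 0.7 kb synthetic insert sits between the XbaI and BlpI sites. A T7 promoter with an adjacent lac operator drives it, followed by the phage T7 gene 10 ribosome binding site, and a T7 terminator closes the cassette. The plasmid-borne lacI gene supplies repressor, so expression is held off until IPTG induction in a host that provides T7 RNA polymerase. According to the record, the encoded protein carries a His tag and SpyCatcher001 at the N-terminus, ahead of the furin P-domain. The automated annotation labels only the furin portion, leaving the upstream coding stretch unannotated. It matched that portion to mouse furin, whereas the catalogue lists the insert as human and synthetic. The depositor notes that the insert is codon optimized for insect cells despite being expressed in bacteria.

SpyCatcher forms a spontaneous covalent isopeptide bond with the SpyTag peptide, so the purified fusion can be conjugated to SpyTag-bearing scaffolds. The associated work used this approach to display a furin antigen on virus-like particles as an experimental vaccine tested in mice.
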