Features (pLannotate 1.2.2; 18 found; start..end, strand, type, name):
     10..38      +  promoter       tet promoter: E. coli promoter for tetracycline efflux protein gene
     86..190     +  CDS            TcR (fragment): tetracycline efflux protein; tet; confers resistance to tetracycline
    213..260     -  terminator     T7 terminator: transcription terminator for bacteriophage T7 RNA polymerase
    279..677     -  CDS            Furin (fragment): FURIN_MOUSE - Also known as Fur, Pcsk3. Experimental evidence at protein level: Swiss-Prot protein existence level 1. Ubiquitous endoprotease within constitutive secretory pathways capable of cleavage at the RX(K/R)R consensus motif (By similarity). Mediates processing of TGFB1, an essential step in TGF- beta-1 activation (By similarity). Converts through proteolytic cleavage the non-functional Brain natriuretic factor prohormone into its active hormone BNP(1-45) (By similarity). From Mus musculus (Mouse).
   1009..1031    -  RBS            RBS: efficient ribosome binding site from bacteriophage T7 gene 10 (Olins and Rangwala, 1989)
   1046..1070    -  protein_bind   lac operator: The lac repressor binds to the lac operator to inhibit transcription in E. coli. This inhibition can be relieved by adding lactose or isopropyl-β-D-thiogalactopyranoside (IPTG). lac repressor encoded by lacI
   1071..1089    -  promoter       T7 promoter: promoter for bacteriophage T7 RNA polymerase
   1111..1390    +  CDS            TcR (fragment): tetracycline efflux protein; tet; confers resistance to tetracycline
   1398..1475    +  promoter       lacI promoter: lacI
   1476..2558    +  CDS            lacI: lac repressor; lacI; The lac repressor binds to the lac operator to inhibit transcription in E. coli. This inhibition can be relieved by adding lactose or isopropyl-β-D-thiogalactopyranoside (IPTG).
   2571..2592    +  protein_bind   CAP binding site: CAP binding activates transcription in the presence of cAMP. E. coli catabolite activator protein
   2607..3231    +  CDS            TcR (fragment): tetracycline efflux protein; tet; confers resistance to tetracycline
   3473..3853    -  CDS            YPB1_ECOLX: Protein predicted: Swiss-Prot protein existence level 4. From Escherichia coli.
   3870..4061    +  CDS            rop: Rop protein, which maintains plasmids at low copy number; rop
   4163..4302    +  misc_feature   bom: basis of mobility region from pBR322
   4488..5076    -  rep_origin     ori: high-copy-number ColE1/pMB1/pBR322/pUC origin of replication
   5247..6107    -  CDS            AmpR: β-lactamase; bla; confers resistance to ampicillin, carbenicillin, and related antibiotics
   6108..6212    -  promoter       AmpR promoter: bla
>Addgene plasmid #201193 | SpyCatcher-P-Domain | addgene full sequence | sequence record 403129 | Addgene NGS Result
TTCTCATGTTTGACAGCTTATCATCGATAAGCTTTAATGCGGTAGTTTATCACAGTTAAATTGCTAACGC
AGTCAGGCACCGTGTATGAAATCTAACAATGCGCTCATCGTCATCCTCGGCACCGTCACCCTGGATGCTG
TAGGCATAGGCTTGGTTATGCCGGTACTGCCGGGCCTCTTGCGGGATATCCGGATATAGTTCCTCCTTTC
AGCAAAAAACCCCTCAAGACCCGTTTAGAGGCCCCAAGGGGTTATGCTAGTTATTGCTCAGCTTATTATT
CCGGCGCGGTGCCATACAGAACCAGGGTGAATTTGGTCAGGGTGCCGTAGTTGTTCGCTTCGCTGGTGTT
TTCAATCTCCAGCACCCATTCACCCGCCGGATCCTCATCCCAGCTATGGGTGGTCATAAACGCCCAGTCG
TTGAAACCATCCGCGCTATAGTCATGCGGACGCGCCGCCAGCAGGGTGCTACGGGTACCCATCGGGCTAA
TCAGGTGGATCGCCAGGTCACCACGACGGTTGTAGCTCAGGGTCAGACGCGCCTGAACGTGTTCCAGACG
GGTGATGTGGTTCGGTTCACCCAGGCACGCGGTAACCGCTTTACGCACTTCCAGACGTTTACCAATATCC
TTCGGTTCCACCAGGATCTCAACAATGCACTTACGCTGCGGCGCAACCTCGAGGCCGTTAACGGTCACTT
GACCCTGCTCGTTAACGGTGAAGGTGATCGCGGTCGCCACTTCATAACCATCCGGCGCCGCGGTTTCAAC
AAAGGTGTATTTACCCGGATACAGGTAGAAATCCTTCACTTGGCCGTCGCTAATCCAGGTGCTGATGGTT
TTACCGCTGCTATCACGCAGTTCCATGGTCGCGCCCGCCAGTTCCTTGCCATCCTCGTCACGTTTGCTAA
ACTTAATGTGGGTCGCGCTGTCGCCGCTACCCTGGAAATACAGGTTCTCGGTGGTCGGGATATCGTAGTC
GTGGTGGTGGTGGTGATGCATATGTATATCTCCTTCTTAAAGTTAAACAAAATTATTTCTAGAGGGGAAT
TGTTATCCGCTCACAATTCCCCTATAGTGAGTCGTATTAATTTCGCGGGATCGAGATCTCGATCCTCTAC
GCCGGACGCATCGTGGCCGGCATCACCGGCGCCACAGGTGCGGTTGCTGGCGCCTATATCGCCGACATCA
CCGATGGGGAAGATCGGGCTCGCCACTTCGGGCTCATGAGCGCTTGTTTCGGCGTGGGTATGGTGGCAGG
CCCCGTGGCCGGGGGACTGTTGGGCGCCATCTCCTTGCATGCACCATTCCTTGCGGCGGCGGTGCTCAAC
GGCCTCAACCTACTACTGGGCTGCTTCCTAATGCAGGAGTCGCATAAGGGAGAGCGTCGAGATCCCGGAC
ACCATCGAATGGCGCAAAACCTTTCGCGGTATGGCATGATAGCGCCCGGAAGAGAGTCAATTCAGGGTGG
TGAATGTGAAACCAGTAACGTTATACGATGTCGCAGAGTATGCCGGTGTCTCTTATCAGACCGTTTCCCG
CGTGGTGAACCAGGCCAGCCACGTTTCTGCGAAAACGCGGGAAAAAGTGGAAGCGGCGATGGCGGAGCTG
AATTACATTCCCAACCGCGTGGCACAACAACTGGCGGGCAAACAGTCGTTGCTGATTGGCGTTGCCACCT
CCAGTCTGGCCCTGCACGCGCCGTCGCAAATTGTCGCGGCGATTAAATCTCGCGCCGATCAACTGGGTGC
CAGCGTGGTGGTGTCGATGGTAGAACGAAGCGGCGTCGAAGCCTGTAAAGCGGCGGTGCACAATCTTCTC
GCGCAACGCGTCAGTGGGCTGATCATTAACTATCCGCTGGATGACCAGGATGCCATTGCTGTGGAAGCTG
CCTGCACTAATGTTCCGGCGTTATTTCTTGATGTCTCTGACCAGACACCCATCAACAGTATTATTTTCTC
CCATGAAGACGGTACGCGACTGGGCGTGGAGCATCTGGTCGCATTGGGTCACCAGCAAATCGCGCTGTTA
GCGGGCCCATTAAGTTCTGTCTCGGCGCGTCTGCGTCTGGCTGGCTGGCATAAATATCTCACTCGCAATC
AAATTCAGCCGATAGCGGAACGGGAAGGCGACTGGAGTGCCATGTCCGGTTTTCAACAAACCATGCAAAT
GCTGAATGAGGGCATCGTTCCCACTGCGATGCTGGTTGCCAACGATCAGATGGCGCTGGGCGCAATGCGC
GCCATTACCGAGTCCGGGCTGCGCGTTGGTGCGGATATCTCGGTAGTGGGATACGACGATACCGAAGACA
GCTCATGTTATATCCCGCCGTTAACCACCATCAAACAGGATTTTCGCCTGCTGGGGCAAACCAGCGTGGA
CCGCTTGCTGCAACTCTCTCAGGGCCAGGCGGTGAAGGGCAATCAGCTGTTGCCCGTCTCACTGGTGAAA
AGAAAAACCACCCTGGCGCCCAATACGCAAACCGCCTCTCCCCGCGCGTTGGCCGATTCATTAATGCAGC
TGGCACGACAGGTTTCCCGACTGGAAAGCGGGCAGTGAGCGCAACGCAATTAATGTAAGTTAGCTCACTC
ATTAGGCACCGGGATCTCGACCGATGCCCTTGAGAGCCTTCAACCCAGTCAGCTCCTTCCGGTGGGCGCG
GGGCATGACTATCGTCGCCGCACTTATGACTGTCTTCTTTATCATGCAACTCGTAGGACAGGTGCCGGCA
GCGCTCTGGGTCATTTTCGGCGAGGACCGCTTTCGCTGGAGCGCGACGATGATCGGCCTGTCGCTTGCGG
TATTCGGAATCTTGCACGCCCTCGCTCAAGCCTTCGTCACTGGTCCCGCCACCAAACGTTTCGGCGAGAA
GCAGGCCATTATCGCCGGCATGGCGGCCGACGCGCTGGGCTACGTCTTGCTGGCGTTCGCGACGCGAGGC
TGGATGGCCTTCCCCATTATGATTCTTCTCGCTTCCGGCGGCATCGGGATGCCCGCGTTGCAGGCCATGC
TGTCCAGGCAGGTAGATGACGACCATCAGGGACAGCTTCAAGGATCGCTCGCGGCTCTTACCAGCCTAAC
TTCGATCATTGGACCGCTGATCGTCACGGCGATTTATGCCGCCTCGGCGAGCACATGGAACGGGTTGGCA
TGGATTGTAGGCGCCGCCCTATACCTTGTCTGCCTCCCCGCGTTGCGTCGCGGTGCATGGAGCCGGGCCA
CCTCGACCTGAATGGAAGCCGGCGGCACCTCGCTAACGGATTCACCACTCCAAGAATTGGAGCCAATCAA
TTCTTGCGGAGAACTGTGAATGCGCAAACCAACCCTTGGCAGAACATATCCATCGCGTCCGCCATCTCCA
GCAGCCGCACGCGGCGCATCTCGGGCAGCGTTGGGTCCTGGCCACGGGTGCGCATGATCGTGCTCCTGTC
GTTGAGGACCCGGCTAGGCTGGCGGGGTTGCCTTACTGGTTAGCAGAATGAATCACCGATACGCGAGCGA
ACGTGAAGCGACTGCTGCTGCAAAACGTCTGCGACCTGAGCAACAACATGAATGGTCTTCGGTTTCCGTG
TTTCGTAAAGTCTGGAAACGCGGAAGTCAGCGCCCTGCACCATTATGTTCCGGATCTGCATCGCAGGATG
CTGCTGGCTACCCTGTGGAACACCTACATCTGTATTAACGAAGCGCTGGCATTGACCCTGAGTGATTTTT
CTCTGGTCCCGCCGCATCCATACCGCCAGTTGTTTACCCTCACAACGTTCCAGTAACCGGGCATGTTCAT
CATCAGTAACCCGTATCGTGAGCATCCTCTCTCGTTTCATCGGTATCATTACCCCCATGAACAGAAATCC
CCCTTACACGGAGGCATCAGTGACCAAACAGGAAAAAACCGCCCTTAACATGGCCCGCTTTATCAGAAGC
CAGACATTAACGCTTCTGGAGAAACTCAACGAGCTGGACGCGGATGAACAGGCAGACATCTGTGAATCGC
TTCACGACCACGCTGATGAGCTTTACCGCAGCTGCCTCGCGCGTTTCGGTGATGACGGTGAAAACCTCTG
ACACATGCAGCTCCCGGAGACGGTCACAGCTTGTCTGTAAGCGGATGCCGGGAGCAGACAAGCCCGTCAG
GGCGCGTCAGCGGGTGTTGGCGGGTGTCGGGGCGCAGCCATGACCCAGTCACGTAGCGATAGCGGAGTGT
ATACTGGCTTAACTATGCGGCATCAGAGCAGATTGTACTGAGAGTGCACCATTGCGGTGTGAAATACCGC
ACAGATGCGTAAGGAGAAAATACCGCATCAGGCGCTCTTCCGCTTCCTCGCTCACTGACTCGCTGCGCTC
GGTCGTTCGGCTGCGGCGAGCGGTATCAGCTCACTCAAAGGCGGTAATACGGTTATCCACAGAATCAGGG
GATAACGCAGGAAAGAACATGTGAGCAAAAGGCCAGCAAAAGGCCAGGAACCGTAAAAAGGCCGCGTTGC
TGGCGTTTTTCCATAGGCTCCGCCCCCCTGACGAGCATCACAAAAATCGACGCTCAAGTCAGAGGTGGCG
AAACCCGACAGGACTATAAAGATACCAGGCGTTTCCCCCTGGAAGCTCCCTCGTGCGCTCTCCTGTTCCG
ACCCTGCCGCTTACCGGATACCTGTCCGCCTTTCTCCCTTCGGGAAGCGTGGCGCTTTCTCATAGCTCAC
GCTGTAGGTATCTCAGTTCGGTGTAGGTCGTTCGCTCCAAGCTGGGCTGTGTGCACGAACCCCCCGTTCA
GCCCGACCGCTGCGCCTTATCCGGTAACTATCGTCTTGAGTCCAACCCGGTAAGACACGACTTATCGCCA
CTGGCAGCAGCCACTGGTAACAGGATTAGCAGAGCGAGGTATGTAGGCGGTGCTACAGAGTTCTTGAAGT
GGTGGCCTAACTACGGCTACACTAGAAGGACAGTATTTGGTATCTGCGCTCTGCTGAAGCCAGTTACCTT
CGGAAAAAGAGTTGGTAGCTCTTGATCCGGCAAACAAACCACCGCTGGTAGCGGTGGTTTTTTTGTTTGC
AAGCAGCAGATTACGCGCAGAAAAAAAGGATCTCAAGAAGATCCTTTGATCTTTTCTACGGGGTCTGACG
CTCAGTGGAACGAAAACTCACGTTAAGGGATTTTGGTCATGAGATTATCAAAAAGGATCTTCACCTAGAT
CCTTTTAAATTAAAAATGAAGTTTTAAATCAATCTAAAGTATATATGAGTAAACTTGGTCTGACAGTTAC
CAATGCTTAATCAGTGAGGCACCTATCTCAGCGATCTGTCTATTTCGTTCATCCATAGTTGCCTGACTCC
CCGTCGTGTAGATAACTACGATACGGGAGGGCTTACCATCTGGCCCCAGTGCTGCAATGATACCGCGAGA
CCCACGCTCACCGGCTCCAGATTTATCAGCAATAAACCAGCCAGCCGGAAGGGCCGAGCGCAGAAGTGGT
CCTGCAACTTTATCCGCCTCCATCCAGTCTATTAATTGTTGCCGGGAAGCTAGAGTAAGTAGTTCGCCAG
TTAATAGTTTGCGCAACGTTGTTGCCATTGCTGCAGGCATCGTGGTGTCACGCTCGTCGTTTGGTATGGC
TTCATTCAGCTCCGGTTCCCAACGATCAAGGCGAGTTACATGATCCCCCATGTTGTGCAAAAAAGCGGTT
AGCTCCTTCGGTCCTCCGATCGTTGTCAGAAGTAAGTTGGCCGCAGTGTTATCACTCATGGTTATGGCAG
CACTGCATAATTCTCTTACTGTCATGCCATCCGTAAGATGCTTTTCTGTGACTGGTGAGTACTCAACCAA
GTCATTCTGAGAATAGTGTATGCGGCGACCGAGTTGCTCTTGCCCGGCGTCAACACGGGATAATACCGCG
CCACATAGCAGAACTTTAAAAGTGCTCATCATTGGAAAACGTTCTTCGGGGCGAAAACTCTCAAGGATCT
TACCGCTGTTGAGATCCAGTTCGATGTAACCCACTCGTGCACCCAACTGATCTTCAGCATCTTTTACTTT
CACCAGCGTTTCTGGGTGAGCAAAAACAGGAAGGCAAAATGCCGCAAAAAAGGGAATAAGGGCGACACGG
AAATGTTGAATACTCATACTCTTCCTTTTTCAATATTATTGAAGCATTTATCAGGGTTATTGTCTCATGA
GCGGATACATATTTGAATGTATTTAGAAAAATAAACAAATAGGGGTTCCGCGCACATTTCCCCGAAAAGT
GCCACCTGACGTCTAAGAAACCATTATTATCATGACATTAACCTATAAAAATAGGCGTATCACGAGGCCC
TTTCGTCTTCAAGAA
